Addgene plasmid #120756: GGE009
Purpose: Part of GoldenGate Yarrowia lipolytica toolkit for assembling an expression plasmid for Y. lipolytic yeast. Promoter for gene expression in position 3 (P3_Tef)
Depositing lab: Tristan Rossignol. Depositing organization: INRAE Jouy-en-Josas. Publication: A modular Golden Gate toolkit for Yarrowia lipolytica synthetic biology. Larroude M, Park YK, Soudier P, Kubiak M, Nicaud JM, Rossignol T. Microb Biotechnol. 2019 May 31. doi: 10.1111/1751-7915.13427. PubMed 31148366.
Backbone
  Vector backbone: pCR4Blunt-TOPO
  Vector type: Cloning/assembly plasmid
Growth in bacteria
  Bacterial resistance: Kanamycin, 50 μg/mL
  Growth temperature: 37°C
  Growth strain: DH5alpha
  Copy number: High Copy
Gene/Insert
  Gene/Insert name: P3_Tef
  Insert size (bp): 368
  Cloning method: TOPO Cloning
Terms and licenses: Academic/Nonprofit Terms; Industry Terms: Not Available to Industry
How to cite: GGE009 was a gift from Tristan Rossignol (Addgene plasmid # 120756 ; http://n2t.net/addgene:120756 ; RRID:Addgene_120756)
