[The description below was written by a language model from this plasmid's Addgene catalogue record and pLannotate feature annotations shown in this document.]
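Description:
GGE009 is a part-donor plasmid from a modular Golden Gate toolkit for building expression plasmids for the oleaginous yeast Yarrowia lipolytica. It carries a single toolkit part, P3_Tef, a 368 bp Tef promoter fragment formatted for "position 3" of the assembly scheme, meaning it is intended to drive the gene placed in the third promoter slot of a multi-gene assembly. The part was inserted by TOPO cloning into the backbone recorded as pCR4Blunt-TOPO. The record does not describe the flanking Type IIS restriction sites or overhangs that define position 3. The promoter itself is also not annotated in the feature table, although it presumably lies in the unannotated interval between the SP6 and T7 promoters.

The remainder of the roughly 3.9 kb plasmid is bacterial cloning-vector sequence. A high-copy ColE1/pUC-type origin supports replication in E. coli, and a Tn5-derived NeoR/KanR gene provides the kanamycin selection listed in the catalogue. The sequence also contains a BleoR (Sh ble) cassette behind a partial AmpR promoter, a feature not usually associated with the named pCR4 backbone, so the sequenced vector may differ somewhat from the catalogue entry. The cloning site sits within a lac promoter/operator-driven lacZα–ccdB fusion. Interruption of this fusion by the insert removes the lethal CcdB gyrase toxin, giving positive selection for recombinants. The flanking SP6 and T7 phage promoters are useful as sequencing landmarks. There are no yeast replication or selection elements, consistent with GGE009 serving only as a storage and donor vector from which the promoter part is released into a Y. lipolytica destination plasmid.
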