Features (pLannotate 1.2.2; 14 found; start..end, strand, type, name):
      2..94      +  CDS            lacI (fragment): lac repressor; lacI; The lac repressor binds to the lac operator to inhibit transcription in E. coli. This inhibition can be relieved by adding lactose or isopropyl-β-D-thiogalactopyranoside (IPTG).
    107..128     +  protein_bind   CAP binding site: CAP binding activates transcription in the presence of cAMP. E. coli catabolite activator protein
    143..173     +  promoter       lac promoter: promoter for the E. coli lac operon
    181..197     +  protein_bind   lac operator: The lac repressor binds to the lac operator to inhibit transcription in E. coli. This inhibition can be relieved by adding lactose or isopropyl-β-D-thiogalactopyranoside (IPTG). lac repressor encoded by lacI
    239..257     +  promoter       SP6 promoter: promoter for bacteriophage SP6 RNA polymerase
    825..843     -  promoter       T7 promoter: promoter for bacteriophage T7 RNA polymerase
    846..993     +  CDS            lacZα (fragment): LacZα fragment of β-galactosidase; lacZ fragment
   1003..1306    +  CDS            ccdB (fragment): CcdB, a bacterial toxin that poisons DNA gyrase; ccdB; Plasmids containing the ccdB gene cannot be propagated in standard E. coli strains.
   1354..1623    +  CDS            tnpA (fragment): TN5P_ECOLX - Also known as tnp. Experimental evidence at protein level: Swiss-Prot protein existence level 1. Mediates transposition of transposon Tn5 by a 'cut and paste' mechanism. First, the monomeric transposase binds the 19 bp inverted DNA repeats flanking the transposon. Then, dimerization of the DNA- bound transposase creates a synaptic DNA complex. After nicking of the first DNA strand, excision of the transposon proceeds through a series of intermediates. The transposase then mediates the insertion of the transposon at a new site by strand transfer. The activity of the wild- type tran
   1655..2449    +  CDS            NeoR/KanR: aminoglycoside phosphotransferase from Tn5; aph(3')-II (or nptII); confers resistance to neomycin, kanamycin, and G418 (Geneticin®)
   2470..2520    -  misc_feature   bom (fragment): basis of mobility region from pBR322
   2547..2635    +  promoter       AmpR promoter (fragment): bla
   2655..3029    +  CDS            BleoR: antibiotic-binding protein; Sh ble from Streptoalloteichus hindustanus; confers resistance to bleomycin, phleomycin, and Zeocin™
   3167..3755    +  rep_origin     ori: high-copy-number ColE1/pMB1/pBR322/pUC origin of replication
>Addgene plasmid #120756 | GGE009 | addgene full sequence | sequence record 263087 | Addgene NGS Result
AGCGCCCAATACGCAAACCGCCTCTCCCCGCGCGTTGGCCGATTCATTAATGCAGCTGGCACGACAGGTT
TCCCGACTGGAAAGCGGGCAGTGAGCGCAACGCAATTAATGTGAGTTAGCTCACTCATTAGGCACCCCAG
GCTTTACACTTTATGCTTCCGGCTCGTATGTTGTGTGGAATTGTGAGCGGATAACAATTTCACACAGGAA
ACAGCTATGACCATGATTACGCCAAGCTATTTAGGTGACACTATAGAATACTCAAGCTATGCATCAAGCT
TGGTACCGAGCTCGGATCCACTAGTAACGGCCGCCAGTGTGCTGGAATTCGCCCTTGGTCTCTGTCAGAC
GGGTTGGCGGCGTATTTGTGTCCCAAAAAACAGCCCCAATTGCCCCAATTGACCCCAAATTGACCCAGTA
GCGGGCCCAACCCCGGCGAGAGCCCCCTTCACCCCACATATCAAACCTCCCCCGGTTCCCACACTTGCCG
TTAAGGGCGTAGGGTACTGCAGTCTGGAATCTACGCTTGTTCAGACTTTGTACTAGTTTCTTTGTCTGGC
CATCCGGGTAACCCATGCCGGACGCAAAATAGACTACTGAAAATTTTTTTGCTTTGTGGTTGGGACTTTA
GCCAAGGGTATAAAAGACCACCGTCCCCGAATTACCTTTCCTCTTCTTTTCTCTCTCTCCTTGTCAACTC
ACACCCGAAATCGTTAAGCATTTCCTTCTGAGTATAAGAATCACCACAGAGACCAAGGGCGAATTCTGCA
GATATCCATCACACTGGCGGCCGCTCGAGCATGCATCTAGAGGGCCCAATTCGCCCTATAGTGAGTCGTA
TTACAATTCACTGGCCGTCGTTTTACAACGTCGTGACTGGGAAAACCCTGGCGTTACCCAACTTAATCGC
CTTGCAGCACATCCCCCTTTCGCCAGCTGGCGTAATAGCGAAGAGGCCCGCACCGATCGCCCTTCCCAAC
AGTTGCGCAGCCTATACGTACGGCAGTTTAAGGTTTACACCTATAAAAGAGAGAGCCGTTATCGTCTGTT
TGTGGATGTACAGAGTGATATTATTGACACGCCGGGGCGACGGATGGTGATCCCCCTGGCCAGTGCACGT
CTGCTGTCAGATAAAGTCTCCCGTGAACTTTACCCGGTGGTGCATATCGGGGATGAAAGCTGGCGCATGA
TGACCACCGATATGGCCAGTGTGCCGGTCTCCGTTATCGGGGAAGAAGTGGCTGATCTCAGCCACCGCGA
AAATGACATCAAAAACGCCATTAACCTGATGTTCTGGGGAATATAAATGTCAGGCATGAGATTATCAAAA
AGGATCTTCACCTAGATCCTTTTCACGTAGAAAGCCAGTCCGCAGAAACGGTGCTGACCCCGGATGAATG
TCAGCTACTGGGCTATCTGGACAAGGGAAAACGCAAGCGCAAAGAGAAAGCAGGTAGCTTGCAGTGGGCT
TACATGGCGATAGCTAGACTGGGCGGTTTTATGGACAGCAAGCGAACCGGAATTGCCAGCTGGGGCGCCC
TCTGGTAAGGTTGGGAAGCCCTGCAAAGTAAACTGGATGGCTTTCTTGCCGCCAAGGATCTGATGGCGCA
GGGGATCAAGCTCTGATCAAGAGACAGGATGAGGATCGTTTCGCATGATTGAACAAGATGGATTGCACGC
AGGTTCTCCGGCCGCTTGGGTGGAGAGGCTATTCGGCTATGACTGGGCACAACAGACAATCGGCTGCTCT
GATGCCGCCGTGTTCCGGCTGTCAGCGCAGGGGCGCCCGGTTCTTTTTGTCAAGACCGACCTGTCCGGTG
CCCTGAATGAACTGCAAGACGAGGCAGCGCGGCTATCGTGGCTGGCCACGACGGGCGTTCCTTGCGCAGC
TGTGCTCGACGTTGTCACTGAAGCGGGAAGGGACTGGCTGCTATTGGGCGAAGTGCCGGGGCAGGATCTC
CTGTCATCTCACCTTGCTCCTGCCGAGAAAGTATCCATCATGGCTGATGCAATGCGGCGGCTGCATACGC
TTGATCCGGCTACCTGCCCATTCGACCACCAAGCGAAACATCGCATCGAGCGAGCACGTACTCGGATGGA
AGCCGGTCTTGTCGATCAGGATGATCTGGACGAAGAGCATCAGGGGCTCGCGCCAGCCGAACTGTTCGCC
AGGCTCAAGGCGAGCATGCCCGACGGCGAGGATCTCGTCGTGACCCATGGCGATGCCTGCTTGCCGAATA
TCATGGTGGAAAATGGCCGCTTTTCTGGATTCATCGACTGTGGCCGGCTGGGTGTGGCGGACCGCTATCA
GGACATAGCGTTGGCTACCCGTGATATTGCTGAAGAGCTTGGCGGCGAATGGGCTGACCGCTTCCTCGTG
CTTTACGGTATCGCCGCTCCCGATTCGCAGCGCATCGCCTTCTATCGCCTTCTTGACGAGTTCTTCTGAA
TTATTAACGCTTACAATTTCCTGATGCGGTATTTTCTCCTTACGCATCTGTGCGGTATTTCACACCGCAT
CAGGTGGCACTTTTCGGGGAAATGTGCGCGGAACCCCTATTTGTTTATTTTTCTAAATACATTCAAATAT
GTATCCGCTCATGAGACAATAACCCTGATAAATGCTTCAATAATAGCACGTGAGGAGGGCCACCATGGCC
AAGTTGACCAGTGCCGTTCCGGTGCTCACCGCGCGCGACGTCGCCGGAGCGGTCGAGTTCTGGACCGACC
GGCTCGGGTTCTCCCGGGACTTCGTGGAGGACGACTTCGCCGGTGTGGTCCGGGACGACGTGACCCTGTT
CATCAGCGCGGTCCAGGACCAGGTGGTGCCGGACAACACCCTGGCCTGGGTGTGGGTGCGCGGCCTGGAC
GAGCTGTACGCCGAGTGGTCGGAGGTCGTGTCCACGAACTTCCGGGACGCCTCCGGGCCGGCCATGACCG
AGATCGGCGAGCAGCCGTGGGGGCGGGAGTTCGCCCTGCGCGACCCGGCCGGCAACTGCGTGCACTTCGT
GGCCGAGGAGCAGGACTGACACGTGCTAAAACTTCATTTTTAATTTAAAAGGATCTAGGTGAAGATCCTT
TTTGATAATCTCATGACCAAAATCCCTTAACGTGAGTTTTCGTTCCACTGAGCGTCAGACCCCGTAGAAA
AGATCAAAGGATCTTCTTGAGATCCTTTTTTTCTGCGCGTAATCTGCTGCTTGCAAACAAAAAAACCACC
GCTACCAGCGGTGGTTTGTTTGCCGGATCAAGAGCTACCAACTCTTTTTCCGAAGGTAACTGGCTTCAGC
AGAGCGCAGATACCAAATACTGTTCTTCTAGTGTAGCCGTAGTTAGGCCACCACTTCAAGAACTCTGTAG
CACCGCCTACATACCTCGCTCTGCTAATCCTGTTACCAGTGGCTGCTGCCAGTGGCGATAAGTCGTGTCT
TACCGGGTTGGACTCAAGACGATAGTTACCGGATAAGGCGCAGCGGTCGGGCTGAACGGGGGGTTCGTGC
ACACAGCCCAGCTTGGAGCGAACGACCTACACCGAACTGAGATACCTACAGCGTGAGCTATGAGAAAGCG
CCACGCTTCCCGAAGGGAGAAAGGCGGACAGGTATCCGGTAAGCGGCAGGGTCGGAACAGGAGAGCGCAC
GAGGGAGCTTCCAGGGGGAAACGCCTGGTATCTTTATAGTCCTGTCGGGTTTCGCCACCTCTGACTTGAG
CGTCGATTTTTGTGATGCTCGTCAGGGGGGCGGAGCCTATGGAAAAACGCCAGCAACGCGGCCTTTTTAC
GGTTCCTGGCCTTTTGCTGGCCTTTTGCTCACATGTTCTTTCCTGCGTTATCCCCTGATTCTGTGGATAA
CCGTATTACCGCCTTTGAGTGAGCTGATACCGCTCGCCGCAGCCGAACGACCGAGCGCAGCGAGTCAGTG
AGCGAGGAAGCGGAAG
