>Addgene plasmid #120756 | GGE009 | depositor partial sequence | sequence record 229366 | P3_Tef
GGTCTCTGTCAGACGGGTTGGCGGCGTATTTGTGTCCCAAAAAACAGCCCCAATTGCCCCAATTGACCCC
AAATTGACCCAGTAGCGGGCCCAACCCCGGCGAGAGCCCCCTTCACCCCACATATCAAACCTCCCCCGGT
TCCCACACTTGCCGTTAAGGGCGTAGGGTACTGCAGTCTGGAATCTACGCTTGTTCAGACTTTGTACTAG
TTTCTTTGTCTGGCCATCCGGGTAACCCATGCCGGACGCAAAATAGACTACTGAAAATTTTTTTGCTTTG
TGGTTGGGACTTTAGCCAAGGGTATAAAAGACCACCGTCCCCGAATTACCTTTCCTCTTCTTTTCTCTCT
CTCCTTGTCAACTCACACCCGAAATCGTTAAGCATTTCCTTCTGAGTATAAGAATCACCACAGAGACC
